Addgene plasmid #120983: C71m
Purpose: MoClo golden gate assembly CD part for CinR-CIDDHYRTC n-2 (Adam Meyer's improved CinR activator from https://doi.org/10.1101/285866, selected for dynamic range and less cross-sensitivity).
Depositing lab: Richard Murray. Depositing organization: California Institute of Technology.
Backbone
  Vector backbone: DVA
  Backbone size w/o insert (bp): 2100
  Vector type: Synthetic Biology
Growth in bacteria
  Bacterial resistance: Ampicillin, 100 μg/mL
  Growth temperature: 37°C
  Growth strain: JM109
  Copy number: High Copy
Gene/Insert
  Gene/Insert name: CinR Adam Meyer
  Species: Synthetic
  Insert size (bp): 760
  Cloning method: Gibson Cloning
  Sequencing primers: 5′ AAATAGGCGTATCACGAGGCA; 3′ TTACCGCCTTTGAGTGAGCTG
Terms and licenses: Academic/Nonprofit Terms; Industry Terms: Not Available to Industry
Depositor comments: Please see Supplemental Documents for annotated Genbank file.
How to cite: C71m was a gift from Richard Murray (Addgene plasmid # 120983 ; http://n2t.net/addgene:120983 ; RRID:Addgene_120983)
