[The description below was written by a language model from this plasmid's Addgene catalogue record and pLannotate feature annotations shown in this document.]
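Description:
C71m is a synthetic-biology part plasmid built on the DVA backbone (about 2.1 kb) and intended as a level-0 "CD" (coding sequence) module for MoClo Golden Gate assembly. It is propagated in E. coli as a high-copy plasmid through a ColE1/pUC-type origin of replication and is selected with ampicillin through a β-lactamase gene driven by its native bla promoter. The sequenced record is 2,860 nt, consistent with the stated backbone plus an insert of roughly 760 bp.

The payload is a synthetic coding sequence for an engineered variant of CinR, described in the record as an improved CinR activator that was selected for greater dynamic range and reduced cross-sensitivity. CinR is a LuxR-family, quorum-sensing-type transcriptional activator that responds to an acyl-homoserine lactone signal, so variants of this kind are generally used as inducible regulators in genetic circuits. The automated annotation does not label the CinR open reading frame itself. It does mark a BioBrick prefix and a BioBrick suffix flanking an unannotated region of about 780 bp, which is where the insert presumably lies, and a putative bacterial terminator just upstream that likely insulates the part from read-through transcription. No promoter, ribosome binding site or terminator for CinR expression is annotated, which fits its role as a bare coding part: it is meant to be combined with separate promoter, UTR and terminator modules in a Golden Gate reaction to form a complete transcription unit. The Golden Gate overhangs and type IIS enzyme sites are not listed in the feature table. The insert was placed in the backbone by Gibson cloning.
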