Features (pLannotate 1.2.2; 6 found; start..end, strand, type, name):
     48..91      -  terminator     bacterial terminator: putative bacterial transcription terminator
     94..115     +  misc_feature   BioBrick prefix: BioBrick prefix for parts that do not start with "ATG"
    897..917     +  misc_feature   BioBrick suffix: universal suffix for all parts
   1094..1682    -  rep_origin     ori: high-copy-number ColE1/pMB1/pBR322/pUC origin of replication
   1853..2713    -  CDS            AmpR: β-lactamase; bla; confers resistance to ampicillin, carbenicillin, and related antibiotics
   2714..2818    -  promoter       AmpR promoter: bla
>Addgene plasmid #120983 | C71m | addgene full sequence | sequence record 236042 | Addgene NGS Result
TATTATCATGACATTAACCTATAAAAATAGGCGTATCACGAGGCAGAATTTCAGATAAAAAAAATCCTTA
GCTTTCGCTAAGGATGATTTCTGGAATTCGCGGCCGCTTCTAGAGACTAGTGGGTCTCAAATGATTGAGA
ATACCTATAGCGAAAAGTTCGAGTCCGCGTTCGAACAGATCAAAGCGGCGGCCAACGTGGATGCCGCCAT
CCGTATTCTCCAGGCGGAATATAACCTCGATTTCGTCACCTACCATCTCGCCCAGACAATCGCGAGCAAG
ATCGATTCGCCCTTCGTGCGCACCACCTATCCGGATGCCTGGGTTTCCCGTTACCTCCTCAACTGCTATG
TGAAGGTCGATCCGATCATCAAGCAGGGCTTCGAACGCCAGCTGCCCTTCGACTGGAGCGAGGTCGAACC
GACGCCGGAGGCCTATGCCATGCTGGTCGACGCCCAGAAACACGGCATCGATGACAATGGCTACTCCATC
CCCGTCGCCGACAAGGCGCAGCGCCGCGCCCTGCTGTCGCTGAATGCCCATATACCGGCCGACGAATGGA
CCGAGCTCGTGCGCCGCTACCGCAACGAGTGGATCGAGATCGCCCATCTGATCCACCGCAAGGCCGTATA
TGAGCTGCATGGCGAAAACGATCCGGTGCCGGCATTGTCGCCGCGCGAGATCGAGTGTCTGCACTGGACC
GCCCTCGGCAAGGATTACAAGGATATTTCGGTCATCCTGGGCATATCAGAGCATACCACACGCGATTACC
TGAAAACCGCCCGCTTCAGGCTCGGCTGCACCACGATCTCGGCCGCCGCGTCGCGGGCTGTTCAATTGTG
CATCATCAATCCCTATAGGATCCGCATGACGCGACGTAATTGGTAAGGTAGAGACCTACTAGTAGCGGCC
GCTGCAGGCTTCCTCGCTCACTGACTCGCTGCGCTCGGTCGTTCGGCTGCGGCGAGCGGTATCAGCTCAC
TCAAAGGCGGTAATACGGTTATCCACAGAATCAGGGGATAACGCAGGAAAGAACATGTGAGCAAAAGGCC
AGCAAAAGGCCAGGAACCGTAAAAAGGCCGCGTTGCTGGCGTTTTTCCACAGGCTCCGCCCCCCTGACGA
GCATCACAAAAATCGACGCTCAAGTCAGAGGTGGCGAAACCCGACAGGACTATAAAGATACCAGGCGTTT
CCCCCTGGAAGCTCCCTCGTGCGCTCTCCTGTTCCGACCCTGCCGCTTACCGGATACCTGTCCGCCTTTC
TCCCTTCGGGAAGCGTGGCGCTTTCTCATAGCTCACGCTGTAGGTATCTCAGTTCGGTGTAGGTCGTTCG
CTCCAAGCTGGGCTGTGTGCACGAACCCCCCGTTCAGCCCGACCGCTGCGCCTTATCCGGTAACTATCGT
CTTGAGTCCAACCCGGTAAGACACGACTTATCGCCACTGGCAGCAGCCACTGGTAACAGGATTAGCAGAG
CGAGGTATGTAGGCGGTGCTACAGAGTTCTTGAAGTGGTGGCCTAACTACGGCTACACTAGAAGAACAGT
ATTTGGTATCTGCGCTCTGCTGAAGCCAGTTACCTTCGGAAAAAGAGTTGGTAGCTCTTGATCCGGCAAA
CAAACCACCGCTGGTAGCGGTGGTTTTTTTGTTTGCAAGCAGCAGATTACGCGCAGAAAAAAAGGATCTC
AAGAAGATCCTTTGATCTTTTCTACGGGGTCTGACGCTCAGTGGAACGAAAACTCACGTTAAGGGATTTT
GGTCATGAGATTATCAAAAAGGATCTTCACCTAGATCCTTTTAAATTAAAAATGAAGTTTTAAATCAATC
TAAAGTATATATGAGTAAACTTGGTCTGACAGTTACCAATGCTTAATCAGTGAGGCACCTATCTCAGCGA
TCTGTCTATTTCGTTCATCCATAGTTGCCTGACTCCCCGTCGTGTAGATAACTACGATACGGGAGGGCTT
ACCATCTGGCCCCAGTGCTGCAATGATACCGCGCGACCCACGCTCACCGGCTCCAGATTTATCAGCAATA
AACCAGCCAGCCGGAAGGGCCGAGCGCAGAAGTGGTCCTGCAACTTTATCCGCCTCCATCCAGTCTATTA
ATTGTTGCCGGGAAGCTAGAGTAAGTAGTTCGCCAGTTAATAGTTTGCGCAACGTTGTTGCCATTGCTAC
AGGCATCGTGGTGTCACGCTCGTCGTTTGGTATGGCTTCATTCAGCTCCGGTTCCCAACGATCAAGGCGA
GTTACATGATCCCCCATGTTGTGCAAAAAAGCGGTTAGCTCCTTCGGTCCTCCGATCGTTGTCAGAAGTA
AGTTGGCCGCAGTGTTATCACTCATGGTTATGGCAGCACTGCATAATTCTCTTACTGTCATGCCATCCGT
AAGATGCTTTTCTGTGACTGGTGAGTACTCAACCAAGTCATTCTGAGAATAGTGTATGCGGCGACCGAGT
TGCTCTTGCCCGGCGTCAATACGGGATAATACCGCGCCACATAGCAGAACTTTAAAAGTGCTCATCATTG
GAAAACGTTCTTCGGGGCGAAAACTCTCAAGGATCTTACCGCTGTTGAGATCCAGTTCGATGTAACCCAC
TCGTGCACCCAACTGATCTTCAGCATCTTTTACTTTCACCAGCGTTTCTGGGTGAGCAAAAACAGGAAGG
CAAAATGCCGCAAAAAAGGGAATAAGGGCGACACGGAAATGTTGAATACTCATACTCTTCCTTTTTCAAT
ATTATTGAAGCATTTATCAGGGTTATTGTCTCATGAGCGGATACATATTTGAATGTATTTAGAAAAATAA
ACAAATAGGGGTTCCGCGCACATTTCCCCGAAAAGTGCCACCTGACGTCTAAGAAACCAT
