>Addgene plasmid #120983 | C71m | depositor partial sequence | sequence record 230020 | insert sequence
AATGATTGAGAATACCTATAGCGAAAAGTTCGAGTCCGCGTTCGAACAGATCAAAGCGGCGGCCAACGTG
GATGCCGCCATCCGTATTCTCCAGGCGGAATATAACCTCGATTTCGTCACCTACCATCTCGCCCAGACAA
TCGCGAGCAAGATCGATTCGCCCTTCGTGCGCACCACCTATCCGGATGCCTGGGTTTCCCGTTACCTCCT
CAACTGCTATGTGAAGGTCGATCCGATCATCAAGCAGGGCTTCGAACGCCAGCTGCCCTTCGACTGGAGC
GAGGTCGAACCGACGCCGGAGGCCTATGCCATGCTGGTCGACGCCCAGAAACACGGCATCGATGACAATG
GCTACTCCATCCCCGTCGCCGACAAGGCGCAGCGCCGCGCCCTGCTGTCGCTGAATGCCCATATACCGGC
CGACGAATGGACCGAGCTCGTGCGCCGCTACCGCAACGAGTGGATCGAGATCGCCCATCTGATCCACCGC
AAGGCCGTATATGAGCTGCATGGCGAAAACGATCCGGTGCCGGCATTGTCGCCGCGCGAGATCGAGTGTC
TGCACTGGACCGCCCTCGGCAAGGATTACAAGGATATTTCGGTCATCCTGGGCATATCAGAGCATACCAC
ACGCGATTACCTGAAAACCGCCCGCTTCAGGCTCGGCTGCACCACGATCTCGGCCGCCGCGTCGCGGGCT
GTTCAATTGTGCATCATCAATCCCTATAGGATCCGCATGACGCGACGTAATTGGTAAGGT
